>Addgene plasmid #222031 | pVP079 | addgene full sequence | sequence record 440971 | Addgene NGS Result
TACTTTGATCCCGAGGGGAACCCTGTGGTTGGCATGCACATACAAATGGACGAACGGATAAACCTTTTCA
CGCCCTTTTAAATATCCGATTATTCTAATAAACGCTCTTTTCTCTTAGGTTTACCCGCCAATATATCCTG
TCAAACACTGATAGTTTAAACTGAAGGCGGGAAACGACAATCTGATCCAAGCTCAAGCTAAGCTTCGTCT
CAAACAACCTTGAGACCGTCGACTTATATTCCCCAGAACATCAGGTTAATGGCGTTTTTGATGTCATTTT
CGCGGTGGCTGAGATCAGCCACTTCTTCCCCGATAACGGAAACCGGCACACTGGCCATATCGGTGGTCAT
CATGCGCCAGCTTTCATCCCCGATATGCACCACCGGGTAAAGTTCACGGGAGACTTTATCTGACAGCAGA
CGTGCACTGGCCAGGGGGATCACCATCCGTCGCCCGGGCGTGTCAATAATATCACTCTGTACATCCACAA
ACAGACGATAACGGCTCTCTCTTTTATAGGTGTAAACCTTAAACTGCATTTCACCAGCCCCTGTTCTCGT
CAGCAAAAGAGCCGTTCATTTCAATAAACCGGGCGACCTCAGCCATCCCTTCCTGATTTTCCGCTTTCCA
GCGTTCGGCACGCAGACGACGGGCTTCATTCTGCATGGTTGTGCTTACCAGACCGGAGATATTGACATCA
TATATGCCTTGAGCAACTGATAGCTGTCGCTGTCAACTGTCACTGTAATACGCTGCTTCATAGCATACCT
CTTTTTGACATACTTCGGGTATACATATCAGTATATATTCTTATACCGCAAAAATCAGCGCGCAAATACG
CATACTGTTATCTGGCTTTTAGTAAGCCGGATCCACGCGTTTACGCCCCGCCCTGCCACTCATCGCAGTA
CTGTTGTAATTCATTAAGCATTCTGCCGACATGGAAGCCATCACAAACGGCATGATGAACCTGAATCGCC
AGCGGCATCAGCACCTTGTCGCCTTGCGTATAATATTTGCCCATGGTGAAAACGGGGGCGAAGAAGTTGT
CCATATTGGCCACGTTTAAATCAAAACTGGTGAAACTCACCCAGGGATTGGCTGAGACTAAAAACATATT
CTCAATAAACCCTTTAGGGAAATAGGCCAGGTTTTCACCGTAACACGCCACATCTTGCGAATATATGTGT
AGAAACTGCCGGAAATCGTCGTGGTATTCACTCCAGAGCGATGAAAACGTTTCAGTTTGCTCATGGAAAA
CGGTGTAACAAGGGTGAACACTATCCCATATCACCAGCTCACCGTCTTTCATTGCCATACGGAATTCCGG
ATGAGCATTCATCAGGCGGGCAAGAATGTGAATAAAGGCCGGATAAAACTTGTGCTTATTTTTCTTTACG
GTCTTTAAAAAGGCCGTAATATCCAGCTGAACGGTCTGGTTATAGGTACATTGAGCAACTGACTGAAATG
CCTCAAAATGTTCTTTACGATGCCATTGGGATATATCAACGGTGGTATATCCAGTGATTTTTTTCTCCAT
TTTAGCTTCCTTAGCTCCTGAAAATCTCGACGGATCCTAACTCAAAATCCACACATTATACGAGCCGGAA
GCATAAAGTGTAAAGCCTGGGGTGCCTAATGCGGCCGCGGTCTCAGTATGGCTAGAGACGCTGCAGGCAT
GCGACGTCGGGCCCTCTAGAGGATCCCCGGGTACCGCGAATTCAATTCGGCGTTAATTCAGTACATTAAA
AACGTCCGCAATGTGTTATTAAGTTGTCTAAGCGTCAATTTGTTTACACCACAATATATCCTGCCACCAG
CCAGCCAACAGCTCCCCGACCGGCAGCTCGGCACAAAATCACCACTCGATACAGGCAGCCCATCAGTCCG
GGACGGCGTCAGCGGGAGAGCCGTTGTAAGGCGGCAGACTTTGCTCATGTTACCGATGCTATTCGGAAGA
ACGGCAACTAAGCTGCCGGGTTTGAAACACGGATGATCTCGCGGAGGGTAGCATGTTGATTGTAACGATG
ACAGAGCGTTGCTGCCTGTGATCAATTCGGGCACGAACCCAGTGGACATAAGCCTGTTCGGTTCGTAAGC
TGTAATGCAAGTAGCGTATGCGCTCACGCAACTGGTCCAGAACCTTGACCGAACGCAGCGGTGGTAACGG
CGCAGTGGCGGTTTTCATGGCTTGTTATGACTGTTTTTTTGGGGTACAGTCTATGCCTCGGGCATCCAAG
CAGCAAGCGCGTTACGCCGTGGGTCGATGTTTGATGTTATGGAGCAGCAACGATGTTACGCAGCAGGGCA
GTCGCCCTAAAACAAAGTTAAACATCATGGGGGAAGCGGTGATCGCCGAAGTATCGACTCAACTATCAGA
GGTAGTTGGCGTCATCGAGCGCCATCTCGAACCGACGTTGCTGGCCGTACATTTGTACGGCTCCGCAGTG
GATGGCGGCCTGAAGCCACACAGTGATATTGATTTGCTGGTTACGGTGACCGTAAGGCTTGATGAAACAA
CGCGGCGAGCTTTGATCAACGACCTTTTGGAAACTTCGGCTTCCCCTGGAGAGAGCGAGATTCTCCGCGC
TGTAGAAGTCACCATTGTTGTGCACGACGACATCATTCCGTGGCGTTATCCAGCTAAGCGCGAACTGCAA
TTTGGAGAATGGCAGCGCAATGACATTCTTGCAGGTATCTTCGAGCCAGCCACGATCGACATTGATCTGG
CTATCTTGCTGACAAAAGCAAGAGAACATAGCGTTGCCTTGGTAGGTCCAGCGGCGGAGGAACTCTTTGA
TCCGGTTCCTGAACAGGATCTATTTGAGGCGCTAAATGAAACCTTAACGCTATGGAACTCGCCGCCCGAC
TGGGCTGGCGATGAGCGAAATGTAGTGCTTACGTTGTCCCGCATTTGGTACAGCGCAGTAACCGGCAAAA
TCGCGCCGAAGGATGTCGCTGCCGACTGGGCAATGGAGCGCCTGCCGGCCCAGTATCAGCCCGTCATACT
TGAAGCTAGACAGGCTTATCTTGGACAAGAAGAAGATCGCTTGGCCTCGCGCGCAGATCAGTTGGAAGAA
TTTGTCCACTACGTGAAAGGCGAGATCACCAAGGTAGTCGGCAAATAATGTCTAGCTAGAAATTCGTTCA
AGCCGACGCCGCTTCGCGGCGCGGCTTAACTCAAGCGTTAGATGCACTAAGCACATAATTGCTCACAGCC
AAACTATCAGGTCAAGTCTGCTTTTATTATTTTTAAGCGTGCATAATAAGCCCTACACAAATTGGGAGAT
ATATCATGCATGACCAAAATCCCTTAACGTGAGTTTTCGTTCCACTGAGCGTCAGACCCCGTAGAAAAGA
TCAAAGGATCTTCTTGAGATCCTTTTTTTCTGCGCGTAATCTGCTGCTTGCAAACAAAAAACCACCGCTA
CCAGCGGTGGTTTGTTTGCCGGATCAAGAGCTACCAACTCTTTTTCCGAAGGTAACTGGCTTCAGCAGAG
CGCAGATACCAAATACTGTCCTTCTAGTGTAGCCGTAGTTAGGCCACCACTTCAAGAACTCTGTAGCACC
GCCTACATACCTCGCTCTGCTAATCCTGTTACCAGTGGCTGCTGCCAGTGGCGATAAGTCGTGTCTTACC
GGGTTGGACTCAAGACGATAGTTACCGGATAAGGCGCAGCGGTCGGGCTGAACGGGGGGTTCGTGCACAC
AGCCCAGCTTGGAGCGAACGACCTACACCGAACTGAGATACCTACAGCGTGAGCTATGAGAAAGCGCCAC
GCTTCCCGAAGGGAGAAAGGCGGACAGGTATCCGGTAAGCGGCAGGGTCGGAACAGGAGAGCGCACGAGG
GAGCTTCCAGGGGGAAACGCCTGGTATCTTTATAGTCCTGTCGGGTTTCGCCACCTCTGACTTGAGCGTC
GATTTTTGTGATGCTCGTCAGGGGGGCGGAGCCTATGGAAAAACGCCAGCAACGCGGCCTTTTTACGGTT
CCTGGCCTTTTGCTGGCCTTTTGCTCACATGTTCTTTCCTGCGTTATCCCCTGATTCTGTGGATAACCGT
ATTACCGCCTTTGAGTGAGCTGATACCGCTCGCCGCAGCCGAACGACCGAGCGCAGCGAGTCAGTGAGCG
AGGAAGCGGAAGAGCGCCTGATGCGGTATTTTCTCCTTACGCATCTGTGCGGTATTTCACACCGCATATG
GTGCACTCTCAGTACAATCTGCTCTGATGCCGCATAGTTAAGCCAGTATACACTCCGCTATCGCTACGTG
ACTGGGTCATGGCTGCGCCCCGACACCCGCCAACACCCGCTGACGCGCCCTGACGGGCTTGTCTGCTCCC
GGCATCCGCTTACAGACAAGCTGTGACCGGCTCCGGGAGCTGCATGTGTCAGAGGTTTTCACCGTCATCA
CCGAAACGCGCGAGGCAGGGTGCCTTGATGTGGGCGCCGGCGGTCGAGTGGCGACGGCGCGGCTTGTCCG
CGCCCTGGTAGATTGCCTGGCCGTAGGCCAGCCATTTTTGAGCGGCCAGCGGCCGCGATAGGCCGACGCG
AAGCGGCGGGGCGTAGGGAGCGCAGCGACCGAAGGGTAGGCGCTTTTTGCAGCTCTTCGGCTGTGCGCTG
GCCAGACAGTTATGCACAGGCCAGGCGGGTTTTAAGAGTTTTAATAAGTTTTAAAGAGTTTTAGGCGGAA
AAATCGCCTTTTTTCTCTTTTATATCAGTCACTTACATGTGTGACCGGTTCCCAATGTACGGCTTTGGGT
TCCCAATGTACGGGTTCCGGTTCCCAATGTACGGCTTTGGGTTCCCAATGTACGTGCTATCCACAGGAAA
GAGAGCTTTTCGACCTTTTTCCCCTGCTAGGGCAATTTGCCCTAGCATCTGCTCCGTACATTAGGAACCG
GCGGATGCTTCGCCCTCGATCAGGTTGCGGTAGCGCATGACTAGGATCGGGCCAGCCTGCCCCGCCTCCT
CCTTCAAATCGTACTCCGGCAGGTCATTTGACCCGATCAGCTTGCGCACGGTGAAACAGAACTTCTTGAA
CTCTCCGGCGCTGCCACTGCGTTCGTAGATCGTCTTGAACAACCATCTGGCTTCTGCCTTGCCTGCGGCG
CGGCGTGCCAGGCGGTAGAGAAAACGGCCGATGCCGGGATCGATCAAAAAGTAATCGGGGTGAACCGTCA
GCACGTCCGGGTTCTTGCCTTCTGTGATCTCGCGGTACATCCAATCAGCTAGCTCGATCTCGATGTACTC
CGGCCGCCCGGTTTCGCTCTTTACGATCTTGTAGCGGCTAATCAAGGCTTCACCCTCGGATACCGTCACC
AGGCGGCCGTTCTTGGCCTTCTTCGTACGCTGCATGGCAACGTGCGTGGTGTTTAACCGAATGCAGGTTT
CTACCAGGTCGTCTTTCTGCTTTCCGCCATCGGCTCGCCGGCAGAACTTGAGTACGTCCGCAACGTGTGG
ACGGAACACGCGGCCGGGCTTGTCTCCCTTCCCTTCCCGGTATCGGTTCATGGATTCGGTTAGATGGGAA
ACCGCCATCAGTACCAGGTCGTAATCCCACACACTGGCCATGCCGGCCGGCCCTGCGGAAACCTCTACGT
GCCCGTCTGGAAGCTCGTAGCGGATCACCTCGCCAGCTCGTCGGTCACGCTTCGACAGACGGAAAACGGC
CACGTCCATGATGCTGCGACTATCGCGGGTGCCCACGTCATAGAGCATCGGAACGAAAAAATCTGGTTGC
TCGTCGCCCTTGGGCGGCTTCCTAATCGACGGCGCACCGGCTGCCGGCGGTTGCCGGGATTCTTTGCGGA
TTCGATCAGCGGCCGCTTGCCACGATTCACCGGGGCGTGCTTCTGCCTCGATGCGTTGCCGCTGGGCGGC
CTGCGCGGCCTTCAACTTCTCCACCAGGTCATCACCCAGCGCCGCGCCGATTTGTACCGGGCCGGATGGT
TTGCGACCGCTCACGCCGATTCCTCGGGCTTGGGGGTTCCAGTGCCATTGCAGGGCCGGCAGACAACCCA
GCCGCTTACGCCTGGCCAACCGCCCGTTCCTCCACACATGGGGCATTCCACGGCGTCGGTGCCTGGTTGT
TCTTGATTTTCCATGCCGCCTCCTTTAGCCGCTAAAATTCATCTACTCATTTATTCATTTGCTCATTTAC
TCTGGTAGCTGCGCGATGTATTCAGATAGCAGCTCGGTAATGGTCTTGCCTTGGCGTACCGCGTACATCT
TCAGCTTGGTGTGATCCTCCGCCGGCAACTGAAAGTTGACCCGCTTCATGGCTGGCGTGTCTGCCAGTCT
GGCCAACGTTGCAGCCTTGCTGCTGCGTGCGCTCGGACGGCCGGCACTTAGCGTGTTTGTGCTTTTGCTC
ATTTTCTCTTTACCTCATTAACTCAAATGAGTTTTGATTTAATTTCAGCGGCCAGCGCCTGGACCTCGCG
GGCAGCGTCGCCCTCGGGTTCTGATTCAAGAACGGTTGTGCCGGCGGCGGCAGTGCCTGGGTAGCTCACG
CGCTGCGTGATACGGGACTCAAGAATGGGCAGCTCGTACCCGGCCAGCGCCTCGGCAACCTCACCGCCGA
TGCGCGTGCCTTTGATCGCCCGCGACACGACAAAGGCCGCTTGTAGCCTTCCATCCGTGACCTCAATGCG
CTGCTTAACCAGCTCCACCAGGTCGGCGGTGGCCCATATGTCGTAAGGGCTTGGCTGCACCGGAATCAGC
ACGAAGTCGGCTGCCTTGATCGCGGACACAGCCAAGTCCGCCGCCTGGGGCGCTCCGTCGATCACTACGA
AGTCGCGCCGGCCGATGGCCTTCACGTCGCGGTCAATCGTCGGGCGGTCGATGCCGACAACGGTTAGCGG
TTGATCTTCCCGCACGGCCGCCCAATCGCGGGCACTGCCCTGGGGATCGGAATCGACTAACAGAACATCG
GCCCCGGCGAGTTGCAGGGCGCGGGCTAGATGGGTTGCGATGGTCGTCTTGCCTGACCCGCCTTTCTGGT
TAAGTACAGCGATAACCTTCATGCGTTCCCCTTGCGTATTTGTTTATTTACTCATCGCATCATATACGCA
GCGACCGCATGACGCAAGCTGTTTTACTCAAATACACATCACCTTTTTAGACGGCGGCGCTCGGTTTCTT
CAGCGGCCAAGCTGGCCGGCCAGGCCGCCAGCTTGGCATCAGACAAACCGGCCAGGATTTCATGCAGCCG
CACGGTTGATACGTGCGCGGGCGGCTCGAACACGTACCCGGCCGCGATCATCTCCGCCTCGATCTCTTCG
GTAATGAAAAACGGTTCGTCCTGGCCGTCCTGGTGCGGTTTCATGCTTGTTCCTCTTGGCGTTCATTCTC
GGCGGCCGCCAGGGCGTCGGCCTCGGTCAATGCGTCCTCACGGAAGGCACCGCGCCGCCTGGCCTCGGTG
GGCGTCACTTCCTCGCTGCGCTCAAGTGCGCGGTACAGGGTCGAGCGATGCACGCCAAGCAGTGCAGCCG
CCTCTTTCACGGTGCGGCCTTCCTGGTCGATCAGCTCGCGGGCGTGCGCGATCTGTGCCGGGGTGAGGGT
AGGGCGGGGGCCAAACTTCACGCCTCGGGCCTTGGCGGCCTCGCGCCCGCTCCGGGTGCGGTCGATGATT
AGGGAACGCTCGAACTCGGCAATGCCGGCGAACACGGTCAACACCATGCGGCCGGCCGGCGTGGTGGTGT
CGGCCCACGGCTCTGCCAGGCTACGCAGGCCCGCGCCGGCCTCCTGGATGCGCTCGGCAATGTCCAGTAG
GTCGCGGGTGCTGCGGGCCAGGCGGTCTAGCCTGGTCACTGTCACAACGTCGCCAGGGCGTAGGTGGTCA
AGCATCCTGGCCAGCTCCGGGCGGTCGCGCCTGGTGCCGGTGATCTTCTCGGAAAACAGCTTGGTGCAGC
CGGCCGCGTGCAGTTCGGCCCGTTGGTTGGTCAAGTCCTGGTCGTCGGTGCTGACGCGGGCATAGCCCAG
CAGGCCAGCGGCGGCGCTCTTGTTCATGGCGTAATGTCTCCGGTTCTAGTCGCAAGTATTCTACTTTATG
CGACTAAAACACGCGACAAGAAAACGCCAGGAAAAGGGCAGGGCGGCAGCCTGTCGCGTAACTTAGGACT
TGTGCGACATGTCGTTTTCAGAAGAGGGCTGCACTGAACGTCAGAAGCCGACTGCACTATAGCAGCGGAG
GGGTTGGATCAAAGTACTTTAAAGTACTTTAAAGTACTTTAAAG
Features (pLannotate 1.2.2; 18 found; start..end, strand, type, name):
    119..143     -  misc_feature   RB T-DNA repeat: right border repeat from nopaline C58 T-DNA
    237..539     -  CDS            ccdB: CCDB_ECOLI - Also known as G, letB, letD. Experimental evidence at protein level: Swiss-Prot protein existence level 1. Toxic component of a type II toxin-antitoxin (TA) system, functioning in plasmid maintainence. Responsible for the post- segregational killing (PSK) of plasmid-free cells, also referred to as a plasmid addiction system. Half-life of over 2 hours. Cell killing by CcdB is accompanied by filamentation, defects in chromosome and plasmid segregation, defects in cell division, formation of anucleate cells, decreased DNA synthesis and plasmid loss. Interferes with the activity of DN
    544..702     -  CDS            ccdA (fragment): CCDA_ECO57 - Also known as H, letA. Experimental evidence at protein level: Swiss-Prot protein existence level 1. Antitoxin component of a type II toxin-antitoxin (TA) system which inhibits the post-segregational killing (PSK) of plasmid-free cells, also referred to as a plasmid addiction system. Binds to and blocks the activity of CcdB; will also remove bound CcdB protein from the CcdB-GyrA complex by forming a CcdA-CcdB complex, a process termed rejuvenation. Functions as a transcriptional corepressor for the ccdAB operon, repression also requires CcdB (By similarity). From Escherichia coli
    859..1540    -  CDS            CmR (fragment): chloramphenicol acetyltransferase confers resistance to chloramphenicol
   1541..1570    -  promoter       cat promoter (fragment): promoter of the E. coli cat gene encoding chloramphenicol acetyltransferase
   1594..1624    -  promoter       lac UV5 promoter: E. coli lac promoter with an "up" mutation
   1694..1716    -  misc_feature   MCS (fragment): pUC18/19 multiple cloning site
   1792..1816    -  misc_feature   LB T-DNA repeat: left border repeat from nopaline C58 T-DNA
   2075..2098    +  promoter       Pc promoter (fragment): intI1 (promoter lies within the coding sequence); class 1 integron promoter
   2274..2330    +  CDS            GmR (fragment): gentamycin acetyltransferase; aacC1; confers resistance to gentamycin
   2341..3128    +  CDS            SmR (fragment): aminoglycoside adenylyltransferase (Murphy, 1985); aadA; confers resistance to spectinomycin and streptomycin
   3374..3961    +  rep_origin     ori: high-copy-number ColE1/pMB1/pBR322/pUC origin of replication
   4147..4287    -  misc_feature   bom: basis of mobility region from pBR322
   4389..4428    -  CDS            rop (fragment): Rop protein, which maintains plasmids at low copy number; rop
   4631..4825    -  rep_origin     pVS1 oriV: origin of replication for the Pseudomonas plasmid pVS1 (Heeb et al., 2000)
   4891..5964    -  CDS            pVS1 RepA: replication protein from the Pseudomonas plasmid pVS1 (Heeb et al., 2000)
   6393..7022    -  CDS            pVS1 StaA: stability protein from the Pseudomonas plasmid pVS1 (Heeb et al., 2000)
   7582..7983    -  CDS            Y4CG_SINFN (fragment): Protein inferred from homology: Swiss-Prot protein existence level 3. From Sinorhizobium fredii (strain NBRC 101917 / NGR234).
