[The description below was written by a language model from this plasmid's Addgene catalogue record and pLannotate feature annotations shown in this document.]
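Description:
pVP079 is an empty level 1 acceptor vector from the MultiGreen 2.0 system, an architecture that extends GreenGate (Golden Gate-style, type IIS) cloning to allow multiplexed assembly of plant transformation constructs. It is designated the "BC" acceptor in that series and derives from the backbone pVP076. No gene or insert is present. The record notes that all unused Esp3I sites have been domesticated, which suggests that the remaining Esp3I sites are reserved for the assembly scheme, although the exact overhangs and site positions are not given in the feature table.

The annotated sequence (about 8.2 kb) has the layout of a binary T-DNA vector. Nopaline-type right and left border repeats flank a counter-selection cassette made up of ccdB, a ccdA fragment and a chloramphenicol acetyltransferase gene with cat and lac UV5 promoter elements. CcdB poisons DNA gyrase in ordinary E. coli strains, so the unmodified plasmid is maintained in a ccdB-tolerant strain under chloramphenicol plus spectinomycin. When assembled parts replace the cassette, recombinants can be recovered in standard strains on spectinomycin alone.

Outside the borders, an aadA (spectinomycin/streptomycin) gene sits downstream of a class 1 integron Pc promoter fragment and a short gentamicin-resistance remnant, and it provides the backbone selection. A high-copy ColE1/pUC-type origin with the bom region and a rop fragment supports replication in E. coli. The pVS1 oriV, RepA and StaA functions allow stable maintenance in Agrobacterium. The vector is therefore an intermediate destination for assembling GreenGate-compatible modules between T-DNA borders.
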