Addgene plasmid #222031: pVP079
Purpose: (Empty Backbone) MultiGreen 2.0 BC level 1 acceptor vector, spectinomycin selection.
Depositing lab: Wayne Parrott. Depositing organization: University of Georgia. Publication: MultiGreen: A multiplexing architecture for GreenGate cloning. Pennetti VJ, LaFayette PR, Parrott WA. PLoS One. 2024 Sep 18;19(9):e0306008. doi: 10.1371/journal.pone.0306008. eCollection 2024. PubMed 39292669.
Backbone
  Vector backbone: pVP076
  Vector type: Synthetic Biology ; GreenGate compatible cloning vector
Growth in bacteria
  Bacterial resistance: Chloramphenicol and Spectinomycin, 25 & 50 μg/mL
  Growth temperature: 37°C
  Growth strain: ccdB Survival
  Copy number: High Copy
Gene/Insert
  Gene/Insert name: None
  Mutation: All unused Esp3i sites are domesticated
Terms and licenses: Academic/Nonprofit Terms; Industry Terms
How to cite: pVP079 was a gift from Wayne Parrott (Addgene plasmid # 222031 ; http://n2t.net/addgene:222031 ; RRID:Addgene_222031)
